>Addgene plasmid #198476 | Lenti-guide-puro mRab12-2 | addgene full sequence | sequence record 390745 | Addgene NGS Result
TAACAAATTGGCTGTGGTATATAAAATTATTCATAATGATAGTAGGAGGCTTGGTAGGTTTAAGAATAGT
TTTTGCTGTACTTTCTATAGTGAATAGAGTTAGGCAGGGATATTCACCATTATCGTTTCAGACCCACCTC
CCAACCCCGAGGGGACCCAGAGAGGGCCTATTTCCCATGATTCCTTCATATTTGCATATACGATACAAGG
CTGTTAGAGAGATAATTAGAATTAATTTGACTGTAAACACAAAGATATTAGTACAAAATACGTGACGTAG
AAAGTAATAATTTCTTGGGTAGTTTGCAGTTTTAAAATTATGTTTTAAAATGGACTATCATATGCTTACC
GTAACTTGAAAGTATTTCGATTTCTTGGCTTTATATATCTTGTGGAAAGGACGAAACACCGATATACGAG
TATGATCCCCTGTTTTAGAGCTAGAAATAGCAAGTTAAAATAAGGCTAGTCCGTTATCAACTTGAAAAAG
TGGCACCGAGTCGGTGCTTTTTTAAGCTTGGCGTAACTAGATCTTGAGACAAATGGCAGTATTCATCCAC
AATTTTAAAAGAAAAGGGGGGATTGGGGGGTACAGTGCAGGGGAAAGAATAGTAGACATAATAGCAACAG
ACATACAAACTAAAGAATTACAAAAACAAATTACAAAAATTCAAAATTTTCGGGTTTATTACAGGGACAG
CAGAGATCCACTTTGGCGCCGGCTCGAGGGGGCCCGGGTGCAAAGATGGATAAAGTTTTAAACAGAGAGG
AATCTTTGCAGCTAATGGACCTTCTAGGTCTTGAAAGGAGTGGGAATTGGCTCCGGTGCCCGTCAGTGGG
CAGAGCGCACATCGCCCACAGTCCCCGAGAAGTTGGGGGGAGGGGTCGGCAATTGATCCGGTGCCTAGAG
AAGGTGGCGCGGGGTAAACTGGGAAAGTGATGTCGTGTACTGGCTCCGCCTTTTTCCCGAGGGTGGGGGA
GAACCGTATATAAGTGCAGTAGTCGCCGTGAACGTTCTTTTTCGCAACGGGTTTGCCGCCAGAACACAGG
TAAGTGCCGTGTGTGGTTCCCGCGGGCCTGGCCTCTTTACGGGTTATGGCCCTTGCGTGCCTTGAATTAC
TTCCACCTGGCTGCAGTACGTGATTCTTGATCCCGAGCTTCGGGTTGGAAGTGGGTGGGAGAGTTCGAGG
CCTTGCGCTTAAGGAGCCCCTTCGCCTCGTGCTTGAGTTGAGGCCTGGCCTGGGCGCTGGGGCCGCCGCG
TGCGAATCTGGTGGCACCTTCGCGCCTGTCTCGCTGCTTTCGATAAGTCTCTAGCCATTTAAAATTTTTG
ATGACCTGCTGCGACGCTTTTTTTCTGGCAAGATAGTCTTGTAAATGCGGGCCAAGATCTGCACACTGGT
ATTTCGGTTTTTGGGGCCGCGGGCGGCGACGGGGCCCGTGCGTCCCAGCGCACATGTTCGGCGAGGCGGG
GCCTGCGAGCGCGGCCACCGAGAATCGGACGGGGGTAGTCTCAAGCTGGCCGGCCTGCTCTGGTGCCTGG
CCTCGCGCCGCCGTGTATCGCCCCGCCCTGGGCGGCAAGGCTGGCCCGGTCGGCACCAGTTGCGTGAGCG
GAAAGATGGCCGCTTCCCGGCCCTGCTGCAGGGAGCTCAAAATGGAGGACGCGGCGCTCGGGAGAGCGGG
CGGGTGAGTCACCCACACAAAGGAAAAGGGCCTTTCCGTCCTCAGCCGTCGCTTCATGTGACTCCACGGA
GTACCGGGCGCCGTCCAGGCACCTCGATTAGTTCTCGAGCTTTTGGAGTACGTCGTCTTTAGGTTGGGGG
GAGGGGTTTTATGCGATGGAGTTTCCCCACACTGAGTGGGTGGAGACTGAAGTTAGGCCAGCTTGGCACT
TGATGTAATTCTCCTTGGAATTTGCCCTTTTTGAGTTTGGATCTTGGTTCATTCTCAAGCCTCAGACAGT
GGTTCAAAGTTTTTTTCTTCCATTTCAGGTGTCGTGACGTACGGCCACCATGACCGAGTACAAGCCCACG
GTGCGCCTCGCCACCCGCGACGACGTCCCCAGGGCCGTACGCACCCTCGCCGCCGCGTTCGCCGACTACC
CCGCCACGCGCCACACCGTCGATCCGGACCGCCACATCGAGCGGGTCACCGAGCTGCAAGAACTCTTCCT
CACGCGCGTCGGGCTCGACATCGGCAAGGTGTGGGTCGCGGACGACGGCGCCGCCGTGGCGGTCTGGACC
ACGCCGGAGAGCGTCGAAGCGGGGGCGGTGTTCGCCGAGATCGGCCCGCGCATGGCCGAGTTGAGCGGTT
CCCGGCTGGCCGCGCAGCAACAGATGGAAGGCCTCCTGGCGCCGCACCGGCCCAAGGAGCCCGCGTGGTT
CCTGGCCACCGTCGGAGTCTCGCCCGACCACCAGGGCAAGGGTCTGGGCAGCGCCGTCGTGCTCCCCGGA
GTGGAGGCGGCCGAGCGCGCCGGGGTGCCCGCCTTCCTGGAGACCTCCGCGCCCCGCAACCTCCCCTTCT
ACGAGCGGCTCGGCTTCACCGTCACCGCCGACGTCGAGGTGCCCGAAGGACCGCGCACCTGGTGCATGAC
CCGCAAGCCCGGTGCCTGAACGCGTTAAGTCGACAATCAACCTCTGGATTACAAAATTTGTGAAAGATTG
ACTGGTATTCTTAACTATGTTGCTCCTTTTACGCTATGTGGATACGCTGCTTTAATGCCTTTGTATCATG
CTATTGCTTCCCGTATGGCTTTCATTTTCTCCTCCTTGTATAAATCCTGGTTGCTGTCTCTTTATGAGGA
GTTGTGGCCCGTTGTCAGGCAACGTGGCGTGGTGTGCACTGTGTTTGCTGACGCAACCCCCACTGGTTGG
GGCATTGCCACCACCTGTCAGCTCCTTTCCGGGACTTTCGCTTTCCCCCTCCCTATTGCCACGGCGGAAC
TCATCGCCGCCTGCCTTGCCCGCTGCTGGACAGGGGCTCGGCTGTTGGGCACTGACAATTCCGTGGTGTT
GTCGGGGAAATCATCGTCCTTTCCTTGGCTGCTCGCCTGTGTTGCCACCTGGATTCTGCGCGGGACGTCC
TTCTGCTACGTCCCTTCGGCCCTCAATCCAGCGGACCTTCCTTCCCGCGGCCTGCTGCCGGCTCTGCGGC
CTCTTCCGCGTCTTCGCCTTCGCCCTCAGACGAGTCGGATCTCCCTTTGGGCCGCCTCCCCGCGTCGACT
TTAAGACCAATGACTTACAAGGCAGCTGTAGATCTTAGCCACTTTTTAAAAGAAAAGGGGGGACTGGAAG
GGCTAATTCACTCCCAACGAAGACAAGATCTGCTTTTTGCTTGTACTGGGTCTCTCTGGTTAGACCAGAT
CTGAGCCTGGGAGCTCTCTGGCTAACTAGGGAACCCACTGCTTAAGCCTCAATAAAGCTTGCCTTGAGTG
CTTCAAGTAGTGTGTGCCCGTCTGTTGTGTGACTCTGGTAACTAGAGATCCCTCAGACCCTTTTAGTCAG
TGTGGAAAATCTCTAGCAGTACGTATAGTAGTTCATGTCATCTTATTATTCAGTATTTATAACTTGCAAA
GAAATGAATATCAGAGAGTGAGAGGAACTTGTTTATTGCAGCTTATAATGGTTACAAATAAAGCAATAGC
ATCACAAATTTCACAAATAAAGCATTTTTTTCACTGCATTCTAGTTGTGGTTTGTCCAAACTCATCAATG
TATCTTATCATGTCTGGCTCTAGCTATCCCGCCCCTAACTCCGCCCATCCCGCCCCTAACTCCGCCCAGT
TCCGCCCATTCTCCGCCCCATGGCTGACTAATTTTTTTTATTTATGCAGAGGCCGAGGCCGCCTCGGCCT
CTGAGCTATTCCAGAAGTAGTGAGGAGGCTTTTTTGGAGGCCTAGGGACGTACCCAATTCGCCCTATAGT
GAGTCGTATTACGCGCGCTCACTGGCCGTCGTTTTACAACGTCGTGACTGGGAAAACCCTGGCGTTACCC
AACTTAATCGCCTTGCAGCACATCCCCCTTTCGCCAGCTGGCGTAATAGCGAAGAGGCCCGCACCGATCG
CCCTTCCCAACAGTTGCGCAGCCTGAATGGCGAATGGG
[124 nt withheld, positions 4099-4222]
C
[91 nt withheld, positions 4224-4314]
A
[49 nt withheld, positions 4316-4364]
CCTTTGACGTTGGAGTCCACGTTCTTT
[37 nt withheld, positions 4392-4428]
ACCCTATCTCGGTCTATTCTTTTGATTTATAAGGGATTTTGCCGATTTCGGCCTATTGGTTAAAAAATGA
GCTGATTTAACAAAAATTTAACGCGAATTTTAACAAAATATTAACGCTTACAATTTAGGTGGCACTTTTC
GGGGAAATGTGCGCGGAACCCCTATTTGTTTATTTTTCTAAATACATTCAAATATGTATCCGCTCATGAG
ACAATAACCCTGATAAATGCTTCAATAATATTGAAAAAGGAAGAGTATGAGTATTCAACATTTCCGTGTC
GCCCTTATTCCCTTTTTTGCGGCATTTTGCCTTCCTGTTTTTGCTCACCCAGAAACGCTGGTGAAAGTAA
AAGATGCTGAAGATCAGTTGGGTGCACGAGTGGGTTACATCGAACTGGATCTCAACAGCGGTAAGATCCT
TGAGAGTTTTCGCCCCGAAGAACGTTTTCCAATGATGAGCACTTTTAAAGTTCTGCTATGTGGCGCGGTA
TTATCCCGTATTGACGCCGGGCAAGAGCAACTCGGTCGCCGCATACACTATTCTCAGAATGACTTGGTTG
AGTACTCACCAGTCACAGAAAAGCATCTTACGGATGGCATGACAGTAAGAGAATTATGCAGTGCTGCCAT
AACCATGAGTGATAACACTGCGGCCAACTTACTTCTGACAACGATCGGAGGACCGAAGGAGCTAACCGCT
TTTTTGCACAACATGGGGGATCATGTAACTCGCCTTGATCGTTGGGAACCGGAGCTGAATGAAGCCATAC
CAAACGACGAGCGTGACACCACGATGCCTGTAGCAATGGCAACAACGTTGCGCAAACTATTAACTGGCGA
ACTACTTACTCTAGCTTCCCGGCAACAATTAATAGACTGGATGGAGGCGGATAAAGTTGCAGGACCACTT
CTGCGCTCGGCCCTTCCGGCTGGCTGGTTTATTGCTGATAAATCTGGAGCCGGTGAGCGTGGGTCTCGCG
GTATCATTGCAGCACTGGGGCCAGATGGTAAGCCCTCCCGTATCGTAGTTATCTACACGACGGGGAGTCA
GGCAACTATGGATGAACGAAATAGACAGATCGCTGAGATAGGTGCCTCACTGATTAAGCATTGGTAACTG
TCAGACCAAGTTTACTCATATATACTTTAGATTGATTTAAAACTTCATTTTTAATTTAAAAGGATCTAGG
TGAAGATCCTTTTTGATAATCTCATGACCAAAATCCCTTAACGTGAGTTTTCGTTCCACTGAGCGTCAGA
CCCCGTAGAAAAGATCAAAGGATCTTCTTGAGATCCTTTTTTTCTGCGCGTAATCTGCTGCTTGCAAACA
AAAAAACCACCGCTACCAGCGGTGGTTTGTTTGCCGGATCAAGAGCTACCAACTCTTTTTCCGAAGGTAA
CTGGCTTCAGCAGAGCGCAGATACCAAATACTGTTCTTCTAGTGTAGCCGTAGTTAGGCCACCACTTCAA
GAACTCTGTAGCACCGCCTACATACCTCGCTCTGCTAATCCTGTTACCAGTGGCTGCTGCCAGTGGCGAT
AAGTCGTGTCTTACCGGGTTGGACTCAAGACGATAGTTACCGGATAAGGCGCAGCGGTCGGGCTGAACGG
GGGGTTCGTGCACACAGCCCAGCTTGGAGCGAACGACCTACACCGAACTGAGATACCTACAGCGTGAGCT
ATGAGAAAGCGCCACGCTTCCCGAAGGGAGAAAGGCGGACAGGTATCCGGTAAGCGGCAGGGTCGGAACA
GGAGAGCGCACGAGGGAGCTTCCAGGGGGAAACGCCTGGTATCTTTATAGTCCTGTCGGGTTTCGCCACC
TCTGACTTGAGCGTCGATTTTTGTGATGCTCGTCAGGGGGGCGGAGCCTATGGAAAAACGCCAGCAACGC
GGCCTTTTTACGGTTCCTGGCCTTTTGCTGGCCTTTTGCTCACATGTTCTTTCCTGCGTTATCCCCTGAT
TCTGTGGATAACCGTATTACCGCCTTTGAGTGAGCTGATACCGCTCGCCGCAGCCGAACGACCGAGCGCA
GCGAGTCAGTGAGCGAGGAAGCGGAAGAGCGCCCAATACGCAAACCGCCTCTCCCCGCGCGTTGGCCGAT
TCATTAATGCAGCTGGCACGACAGGTTTCCCGACTGGAAAGCGGGCAGTGAGCGCAACGCAATTAATGTG
AGTTAGCTCACTCATTAGGCACCCCAGGCTTTACACTTTATGCTTCCGGCTCGTATGTTGTGTGGAATTG
TGAGCGGATAACAATTTCACACAGGAAACAGCTATGACCATGATTACGCCAAGCGCGCAATTAACCCTCA
CTAAAGGGAACAAAAGCTGGAGCTGCAAGCTTAATGTAGTCTTATGCAATACTCTTGTAGTCTTGCAACA
TGGTAACGATGAGTTAGCAACATGCCTTACAAGGAGAGAAAAAGCACCGTGCATGCCGATTGGTGGAAGT
AAGGTGGTACGATCGTGCCTTATTAGGAAGGCAACAGACGGGTCTGACATGGATTGGACGAACCACTGAA
TTGCCGCATTGCAGAGATATTGTATTTAAGTGCCTAGCTCGATACATAAACGGGTCTCTCTGGTTAGACC
AGATCTGAGCCTGGGAGCTCTCTGGCTAACTAGGGAACCCACTGCTTAAGCCTCAATAAAGCTTGCCTTG
AGTGCTTCAAGTAGTGTGTGCCCGTCTGTTGTGTGACTCTGGTAACTAGAGATCCCTCAGACCCTTTTAG
TCAGTGTGGAAAATCTCTAGCAGTGGCGCCCGAACAGGGACTTGAAAGCGAAAGGGAAACCAGAGGAGCT
CTCTCGACGCAGGACTCGGCTTGCTGAAGCGCGCACGGCAAGAGGCGAGGGGCGGCGACTGGTGAGTACG
CCAAAAATTTTGACTAGCGGAGGCTAGAAGGAGAGAGATGGGTGCGAGAGCGTCAGTATTAAGCGGGGGA
GAATTAGATCGCGATGGGAAAAAATTCGGTTAAGGCCAGGGGGAAAGAAAAAATATAAATTAAAACATAT
AGTATGGGCAAGCAGGGAGCTAGAACGATTCGCAGTTAATCCTGGCCTGTTAGAAACATCAGAAGGCTGT
AGACAAATACTGGGACAGCTACAACCATCCCTTCAGACAGGATCAGAAGAACTTAGATCATTATATAATA
CAGTAGCAACCCTCTATTGTGTGCATCAAAGGATAGAGATAAAAGACACCAAGGAAGCTTTAGACAAGAT
AGAGGAAGAGCAAAACAAAAGTAAGACCACCGCACAGCAAGCGGCCGCTGATCTTCAGACCTGGAGGAGG
AGATATGAGGGACAATTGGAGAAGTGAATTATATAAATATAAAGTAGTAAAAATTGAACCATTAGGAGTA
GCACCCACCAAGGCAAAGAGAAGAGTGGTGCAGAGAGAAAAAAGAGCAGTGGGAATAGGAGCTTTGTTCC
TTGGGTTCTTGGGAGCAGCAGGAAGCACTATGGGCGCAGCGTCAATGACGCTGACGGTACAGGCCAGACA
ATTATTGTCTGGTATAGTGCAGCAGCAGAACAATTTGCTGAGGGCTATTGAGGCGCAACAGCATCTGTTG
CAACTCACAGTCTGGGGCATCAAGCAGCTCCAGGCAAGAATCCTGGCTGTGGAAAGATACCTAAAGGATC
AACAGCTCCTGGGGATTTGGGGTTGCTCTGGAAAACTCATTTGCACCACTGCTGTGCCTTGGAATGCTAG
TTGGAGTAATAAATCTCTGGAACAGATTTGGAATCACACGACCTGGATGGAGTGGGACAGAGAAATTAAC
AATTACACAAGCTTAATACACTCCTTAATTGAAGAATCGCAAAACCAGCAAGAAAAGAATGAACAAGAAT
TATTGGAATTAGATAAATGGGCAAGTTTGTGGAATTGGTTTAACA
Features (pLannotate 1.2.2; 29 found; start..end, strand, type, name):
      3..158     +  CDS            env (fragment): ENV_HV1H2 - Experimental evidence at protein level: Swiss-Prot protein existence level 1. [Transmembrane protein gp41]: Acts as a class I viral fusion protein. Under the current model, the protein has at least 3 conformational states: pre-fusion native state, pre-hairpin intermediate state, and post-fusion hairpin state. During fusion of viral and target intracellular membranes, the coiled coil regions (heptad repeats) assume a trimer-of-hairpins structure, positioning the fusion peptide in close proximity to the C-terminal region of the ectodomain. The formation of this structure appears to d
    162..402     +  promoter       U6 promoter: RNA polymerase III promoter for human U6 snRNA
    432..507     +  misc_RNA       gRNA scaffold: guide RNA scaffold for the Streptococcus pyogenes CRISPR/Cas9 system
    563..680     +  misc_feature   cPPT/CTS: central polypurine tract and central termination sequence of HIV-1
    746..812     +  CDS            small t antigen (fragment): SV40 (simian virus 40) small t antigen
    838..1049    +  promoter       EF-1α core promoter: core promoter for human elongation factor EF-1α
   1050..1988    +  intron         EF-1α intron A: intron upstream of the start codon of human EF-1α
   2010..2609    +  CDS            PuroR (fragment): puromycin N-acetyltransferase; pac from Streptomyces; confers resistance to puromycin
   2625..3213    +  misc_feature   WPRE: woodchuck hepatitis virus posttranscriptional regulatory element
   3264..3283    +  misc_feature   cPPT/CTS (fragment): central polypurine tract and central termination sequence of HIV-1
   3285..3518    +  LTR            3' LTR (ΔU3): self-inactivating 3' long terminal repeat (LTR) from HIV-1
   3596..3717    +  polyA_signal   SV40 poly(A) signal: SV40 polyadenylation signal
   3757..3892    +  rep_origin     SV40 ori: SV40 origin of replication
   3913..3931    -  promoter       T7 promoter: promoter for bacteriophage T7 RNA polymerase
   3939..4094    +  CDS            lacZα (fragment): LacZα fragment of β-galactosidase; lacZ fragment
   4099..4527    +  rep_origin     f1 ori (sequence partly withheld): f1 bacteriophage origin of replication; arrow indicates direction of (+) strand synthesis
   4580..4684    +  promoter       AmpR promoter: bla
   4685..5545    +  CDS            AmpR: β-lactamase; bla; confers resistance to ampicillin, carbenicillin, and related antibiotics
   5716..6304    +  rep_origin     ori: high-copy-number ColE1/pMB1/pBR322/pUC origin of replication
   6487..6579    +  CDS            lacI (fragment): lac repressor; lacI; The lac repressor binds to the lac operator to inhibit transcription in E. coli. This inhibition can be relieved by adding lactose or isopropyl-β-D-thiogalactopyranoside (IPTG).
   6592..6613    +  protein_bind   CAP binding site: CAP binding activates transcription in the presence of cAMP. E. coli catabolite activator protein
   6628..6658    +  promoter       lac promoter: promoter for the E. coli lac operon
   6666..6682    +  protein_bind   lac operator: The lac repressor binds to the lac operator to inhibit transcription in E. coli. This inhibition can be relieved by adding lactose or isopropyl-β-D-thiogalactopyranoside (IPTG). lac repressor encoded by lacI
   6727..6745    +  promoter       T3 promoter: promoter for bacteriophage T3 RNA polymerase
   6773..6999    +  promoter       RSV promoter: Rous sarcoma virus enhancer/promoter
   7000..7180    +  LTR            5' LTR (truncated): truncated 5' long terminal repeat (LTR) from HIV-1
   7227..7352    +  misc_feature   HIV-1 Ψ: packaging signal of human immunodeficiency virus type 1
   7336..7699    +  CDS            HIV-1 gag (fragment): gag protein from human immunodeficiency virus 1; gag
   7845..8078    +  misc_feature   RRE: The Rev response element (RRE) of HIV-1 allows for Rev-dependent mRNA export from the nucleus to the cytoplasm.
