[The description below was written by a language model from this plasmid's Addgene catalogue record and pLannotate feature annotations shown in this document.]
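Description:
Lenti-guide-puro mRab12-2 is a third-generation, self-inactivating HIV-1-based lentiviral transfer plasmid built on the lenti-guide puro backbone, designed for stable delivery of a single CRISPR guide RNA into mammalian cells. The annotated full sequence is 8,323 nt. In bacteria it is maintained through a high-copy ColE1/pUC-type origin and selected with ampicillin via the β-lactamase gene. An f1 origin, an SV40 origin and leftover lac, T7 and T3 elements are also present as backbone remnants.

The payload is a 20-nt spacer targeting mouse Rab12, placed between the human U6 RNA polymerase III promoter and the Streptococcus pyogenes Cas9 gRNA scaffold, so that a complete sgRNA is transcribed in transduced cells. A second cassette uses the EF-1α core promoter with its intron A to express puromycin N-acetyltransferase, allowing selection of transduced cells with puromycin, and a WPRE downstream enhances transcript expression. No Cas9 coding sequence is annotated, so the nuclease has to be provided separately, for example by a Cas9-expressing cell line.

The viral framework consists of an RSV promoter fused to a truncated 5' LTR, which drives Tat-independent production of the genomic RNA in packaging cells. It is followed by the Ψ packaging signal with an adjoining gag fragment, the RRE for Rev-dependent nuclear export, a cPPT/CTS, and a ΔU3 3' LTR that inactivates LTR promoter activity after integration. Packaging and envelope functions must be supplied in trans. This is the second of the depositors' Rab12 guides, and the associated study identified the Rab12 GTPase as an activator of the Parkinson's disease-linked kinase LRRK2, consistent with use for Rab12 knockout in mouse cells.
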