Addgene plasmid #198476: Lenti-guide-puro mRab12-2
Purpose: lentiviral stable expression of mRab12 gRNA 2
Depositing lab: Suzanne Pfeffer. Depositing organization: Stanford University. Publication: Genome-wide screen reveals Rab12 GTPase as a critical activator of Parkinson's disease-linked LRRK2 kinase. Dhekne HS, Tonelli F, Yeshaw WM, Chiang CY, Limouse C, Jaimon E, Purlyte E, Alessi DR, Pfeffer SR. Elife. 2023 Oct 24;12:e87098. doi: 10.7554/eLife.87098. PubMed 37874635.
Backbone
  Vector backbone: lenti-guide puro
  Vector type: Mammalian Expression, Lentiviral
  Selectable markers: Puromycin
Growth in bacteria
  Bacterial resistance: Ampicillin, 100 μg/mL
  Growth temperature: 37°C
  Growth strain: NEB Stable
  Copy number: High Copy
Gene/Insert
  Gene/Insert name: mouse Rab12
  gRNA/shRNA sequence: ATATACGAGTATGATCCCCT
  Species: M. musculus (mouse)
  Insert size (bp): 20
  Entrez Gene: Rab12 (a.k.a. 2900054P15Rik)
  Promoter: U6
  Cloning method: Restriction Enzyme; 5′ cloning site Unknown (unknown if destroyed); 3′ cloning site Unknown (unknown if destroyed)
  Sequencing primers: 5′ gcctatttcccatgattccttc
Terms and licenses: Academic/Nonprofit Terms; Industry Terms: Not Available to Industry
Depositor comments: Please visit https://www.biorxiv.org/content/10.1101/2023.02.17.529028v1 for bioRxiv preprint.
How to cite: Lenti-guide-puro mRab12-2 was a gift from Suzanne Pfeffer (Addgene plasmid # 198476 ; http://n2t.net/addgene:198476 ; RRID:Addgene_198476)
